Addgene plasmid #91258: pHH0103_FCHSD1-2/2
Purpose: Protein expression and purification of human SH3 domain construct FCHSD1-2/2
Depositing lab: Sachdev Sidhu. Depositing organization: University of Toronto. Publication: Comprehensive Analysis of the Human SH3 Domain Family Reveals a Wide Variety of Non-canonical Specificities. Teyra J, Huang H, Jain S, Guan X, Dong A, Liu Y, Tempel W, Min J, Tong Y, Kim PM, Bader GD, Sidhu SS. Structure. 2017 Oct 3;25(10):1598-1610.e3. doi: 10.1016/j.str.2017.07.017. Epub 2017 Sep 7. PubMed 28890361.
Backbone
  Vector backbone: pHH0103
  Vector type: Bacterial Expression
Growth in bacteria
  Bacterial resistance: Ampicillin, 100 μg/mL
  Growth temperature: 37°C
  Growth strain: DH5alpha
  Copy number: Low Copy
Gene/Insert
  Gene/Insert name: FCHSD1-2/2
  Species: H. sapiens (human)
  Insert size (bp): 201
  Entrez Gene: FCHSD1 (a.k.a. NWK2, FLJ00007)
  Cloning method: Restriction Enzyme; 5′ cloning site Sfi1 (unknown if destroyed); 3′ cloning site Not1 (unknown if destroyed)
Terms and licenses: Academic/Nonprofit Terms; Industry Terms: Not Available to Industry
How to cite: pHH0103_FCHSD1-2/2 was a gift from Sachdev Sidhu (Addgene plasmid # 91258 ; http://n2t.net/addgene:91258 ; RRID:Addgene_91258)
