[The description below was written by a language model from this plasmid's Addgene catalogue record and pLannotate feature annotations shown in this document.]
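Description:
pHH0103_FCHSD1-2/2 is a bacterial expression plasmid of about 6.9 kb, built on the pHH0103 backbone, for producing and purifying a single human SH3 domain in E. coli. The insert is a 201 bp fragment of human FCHSD1 (also known as NWK2); the "2/2" in the name suggests it is the second of the protein's two SH3 domains. It was cloned between SfiI and NotI sites. In the annotated sequence the FCHSD1 fragment lies downstream of a 6xHis tag and the Schistosoma japonicum glutathione S-transferase coding sequence. This arrangement is consistent with an N-terminally His- and GST-tagged fusion protein that can be captured on either nickel or glutathione resin.

Expression is driven by the tac promoter, a strong trp/lac hybrid, with an adjacent lac operator. The plasmid also carries lacI under the lacIq promoter, so it supplies its own repressor and transcription stays off until IPTG is added. An fd phage terminator follows the insert. Beyond it lie fragments of M13 gene III, along with partial tetracycline resistance and rop sequences. These look like remnants of a phagemid or pBR322-type ancestor, and the record does not indicate any role for them in the expressed product.

The plasmid replicates from a ColE1/pMB1-family origin and has a pBR322 bom region. The catalogue lists it as low copy. An f1 origin is also present, which would allow single-stranded DNA production with helper phage. Selection is by ampicillin through the bla gene and its native promoter. The construct belongs to a collection made for a family-wide analysis of human SH3 domain binding specificities.
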