Features (pLannotate 1.2.2; 21 found; start..end, strand, type, name):
      1..18      +  CDS            6xHis: 6xHis affinity tag
     34..687     +  CDS            GST26_SCHJA: Experimental evidence at protein level: Swiss-Prot protein existence level 1. GST isoenzymes appear to play a central role in the parasite detoxification system. Other functions are also suspected including a role in increasing the solubility of haematin in the parasite gut. From Schistosoma japonicum (Blood fluke).
    757..948     +  CDS            FCHSD1 (fragment): FCSD1_HUMAN - Experimental evidence at protein level: Swiss-Prot protein existence level 1. Promotes actin polymerization mediated by SNX9 and WASL. From Homo sapiens (Human).
    964..1011    +  terminator     fd terminator (sequence withheld): central terminator from bacteriophage fd (Otsuka and Kunisawa, 1982)
   1016..1228    +  CDS            M13 gene III (fragment) (sequence partly withheld): pIII; III; minor coat protein
   1243..1713    +  CDS            M13 gene III (fragment) (sequence partly withheld): pIII; III; minor coat protein
   1735..1805    +  CDS            TcR (fragment): tetracycline efflux protein; tet; confers resistance to tetracycline
   2047..2427    -  CDS            YPB1_ECOLX: Protein predicted: Swiss-Prot protein existence level 4. From Escherichia coli.
   2444..2595    +  CDS            rop (fragment): Rop protein, which maintains plasmids at low copy number; rop
   2631..3059    -  rep_origin     f1 ori (sequence partly withheld): f1 bacteriophage origin of replication; arrow indicates direction of (+) strand synthesis
   3068..3107    +  CDS            rop (fragment): Rop protein, which maintains plasmids at low copy number; rop
   3209..3349    +  misc_feature   bom: basis of mobility region from pBR322
   3535..4122    -  rep_origin     ori: high-copy-number ColE1/pMB1/pBR322/pUC origin of replication
   4293..5153    -  CDS            AmpR: β-lactamase; bla; confers resistance to ampicillin, carbenicillin, and related antibiotics
   5154..5258    -  promoter       AmpR promoter: bla
   5367..5444    +  promoter       lacIq promoter: lacI (mutant); In the lacIq allele, a single base change in the promoter boosts expression of the lacI gene about 10-fold.
   5445..6527    +  CDS            lacI: lac repressor; lacI; The lac repressor binds to the lac operator to inhibit transcription in E. coli. This inhibition can be relieved by adding lactose or isopropyl-β-D-thiogalactopyranoside (IPTG).
   6540..6561    +  protein_bind   CAP binding site: CAP binding activates transcription in the presence of cAMP. E. coli catabolite activator protein
   6580..6597    +  promoter       tet promoter (fragment): E. coli promoter for tetracycline efflux protein gene
   6770..6798    +  promoter       tac promoter: strong E. coli promoter; hybrid between the trp and lac UV5 promoters
   6806..6822    +  protein_bind   lac operator: The lac repressor binds to the lac operator to inhibit transcription in E. coli. This inhibition can be relieved by adding lactose or isopropyl-β-D-thiogalactopyranoside (IPTG). lac repressor encoded by lacI
>Addgene plasmid #91258 | pHH0103_FCHSD1-2/2 | addgene full sequence | sequence record 191003 | Addgene NGS Result
CACCATCACCATCACCATTCCAGCGGTAAGCTTATGTCCCCTATACTAGGTTATTGGAAAATTAAGGGCC
TTGTGCAACCCACTCGACTTCTTTTGGAATATCTTGAAGAAAAATATGAAGAGCATTTGTATGAGCGCGA
TGAAGGTGATAAATGGCGAAACAAAAAGTTTGAATTGGGTTTGGAGTTTCCCAATCTTCCTTATTATATT
GATGGTGATGTTAAATTAACACAGTCTATGGCCATCATACGTTATATAGCTGACAAGCACAACATGTTGG
GTGGTTGTCCAAAAGAGCGTGCAGAGATTTCAATGCTTGAAGGAGCGGTTTTGGATATTAGATACGGTGT
TTCGAGAATTGCATATAGTAAAGACTTTGAAACTCTCAAAGTTGATTTTCTTAGCAAGCTACCTGAAATG
CTGAAAATGTTCGAAGATCGTTTATGTCATAAAACATATTTAAATGGTGATCATGTAACCCATCCTGACT
TCATGTTGTATGACGCTCTTGATGTTGTTTTATACATGGACCCAATGTGCCTGGATGCGTTCCCAAAATT
AGTTTGTTTTAAAAAACGTATTGAAGCTATCCCACAAATTGATAAGTACTTGAAATCCAGCAAGTATATA
GCATGGCCTTTGCAGGGCTGGCAAGCCACGTTTGGTGGTGGCGACCATCCTCCAAAATCGGATCTGGAAG
TTCTGTTCCAGGGGCCCCTGTCCAGCGGTCTGGTTCCGCGTGGTTCCGGTACCGCGGCCCAGCCGGCCTT
TCTGGCTCAAGCTCTGTACTCCTATACGGGTCAAAGCGCTGAAGAACTGTCGTTTCCGGAAGGTGCCCTG
ATTCGCCTGCTGCCGCGTGCGCAGGATGGCGTCGATGACGGTTTTTGGCGTGGTGAATTCGGCGGTCGCG
TGGGTGTTTTTCCGAGCCTGCTGGTTGAAGAACTGCTGGCGGCCGCATA
[142 nt withheld, positions 960-1101]
C
[98 nt withheld, positions 1103-1200]
AGTTTGTACTGGTGACGAAACTCAGTGTCTAGCTAGAGTGGC
[149 nt withheld, positions 1243-1391]
T
[41 nt withheld, positions 1393-1433]
T
[62 nt withheld, positions 1435-1496]
A
[35 nt withheld, positions 1498-1532]
CCTCCCTCAATCGGTTGAATGTCGCCCTTTTGTCTTTGGCGCTGGTAAACCATATGAA
[86 nt withheld, positions 1591-1676]
T
[54 nt withheld, positions 1678-1731]
CTAGCGCCGCCCTATACCTTGTCTGCCTCCCCGCGTTGCGTCGCGGTGCATGGAGCCGGGCCACCTCGAC
CTGAATGGAAGCCGGCGGCACCTCGCTAACGGATTCACCACTCCAAGAATTGGAGCCAATCAATTCTTGC
GGAGAACTGTGAATGCGCAAACCAACCCTTGGCAGAACATATCCATCGCGTCCGCCATCTCCAGCAGCCG
CACGCGGCGCATCTCGGGCAGCGTTGGGTCCTGGCCACGGGTGCGCATGATCGTGCTCCTGTCGTTGAGG
ACCCGGCTAGGCTGGCGGGGTTGCCTTACTGGTTAGCAGAATGAATCACCGATACGCGAGCGAACGTGAA
GCGACTGCTGCTGCAAAACGTCTGCGACCTGAGCAACAACATGAATGGTCTTCGGTTTCCGTGTTTCGTA
AAGTCTGGAAACGCGGAAGTCAGCGCCCTGCACCATTATGTTCCGGATCTGCATCGCAGGATGCTGCTGG
CTACCCTGTGGAACACCTACATCTGTATTAACGAAGCGCTGGCATTGACCCTGAGTGATTTTTCTCTGGT
CCCGCCGCATCCATACCGCCAGTTGTTTACCCTCACAACGTTCCAGTAACCGGGCATGTTCATCATCAGT
AACCCGTATCGTGAGCATCCTCTCTCGTTTCATCGGTATCATTACCCCCATGAACAGAAATCCCCCTTAC
ACGGAGGCATCAGTGACCAAACAGGAAAAAACCGCCCTTAACATGGCCCGCTTTATCAGAAGCCAGACAT
TAACGCTTCTGGAGAAACTCAACGAGCTGGACGCGGATGAACAGGCAGACATCTGTGAATCGCTTCACGA
CCACGCTGATGAGCTTTACCGCAGGATCCGCGAAATTGTAAGCGTTAATATTTTGTTAAAATTCGCGTTA
AATTTTTGTTAAATCAGCTCATTTTTTAACCAATAGGCCGAAATCGGCAAAATCCCTTATAAATCAAAAG
AATAGACCGAGATAGGGT
[37 nt withheld, positions 2730-2766]
AAAGAACGTGGACTCCAACGTCAAAGG
[49 nt withheld, positions 2794-2842]
T
[91 nt withheld, positions 2844-2934]
G
[124 nt withheld, positions 2936-3059]
CGCGGATCCTGCCTCGCGCGTTTCGGTGATGACGGTGAAAACCTCTGACACATGCAGCTCCCGGAGACGG
TCACAGCTTGTCTGTAAGCGGATGCCGGGAGCAGACAAGCCCGTCAGGGCGCGTCAGCGGGTGTTGGCGG
GTGTCGGGGCGCAGCCATGACCCAGTCACGTAGCGATAGCGGAGTGTATACTGGCTTAACTATGCGGCAT
CAGAGCAGATTGTACTGAGAGTGCACCATATGCGGTGTGAAATACCGCACAGATGCGTAAGGAGAAAATA
CCGCATCAGGCGCTCTTCCGCTTCCTCGCTCACTGACTCGCTGCGCTCGGTCGTTCGGCTGCGGCGAGCG
GTATCAGCTCACTCAAAGGCGGTAATACGGTTATCCACAGAATCAGGGGATAACGCAGGAAAGAACATGT
GAGCAAAAGGCCAGCAAAAGGCCAGGAACCGTAAAAAGGCCGCGTTGCTGGCGTTTTTCCATAGGCTCCG
CCCCCCTGACGAGCATCACAAAAATCGACGCTCAAGTCAGAGGTGGCGAAACCCGACAGGACTATAAAGA
TACCAGGGTTTCCCCCTGGAAGCTCCCTCGTGCGCTCTCCTGTTCCGACCCTGCCGCTTACCGGATACCT
GTCCGCCTTTCTCCCTTCGGGAAGCGTGGCGCTTTCTCATAGCTCACGCTGTAGGTATCTCAGTTCGGTG
TAGGTCGTTCGCTCCAAGCTGGGCTGTGTGCACGAACCCCCCGTTCAGCCCGACCGCTGCGCCTTATCCG
GTAACTATCGTCTTGAGTCCAACCCGGTAAGACACGACTTATCGCCACTGGCAGCAGCCACTGGTAACAG
GATTAGCAGAGCGAGGTATGTAGGCGGTGCTACAGAGTTCTTGAAGTGGTGGCCTAACTACGGCTACACT
AGAAGGACAGTATTTGGTATCTGCGCTCTGCTGAAGCCAGTTACCTTCGGAAAAAGAGTTGGTAGCTCTT
GATCCGGCAAACAAACCACCGCTGGTAGCGGTGGTTTTTTTGTTTGCAAGCAGCAGATTACGCGCAGAAA
AAAAGGATCTCAAGAAGATCCTTTGATCTTTTCTACGGGGTCTGACGCTCAGTGGAACGAAAACTCACGT
TAAGGGATTTTGGTCATGAGATTATCAAAAAGGATCTTCACCTAGATCCTTTTAAATTAAAAATGAAGTT
TTAAATCAATCTAAAGTATATATGAGTAAACTTGGTCTGACAGTTACCAATGCTTAATCAGTGAGGCACC
TATCTCAGCGATCTGTCTATTTCGTTCATCCATAGTTGCCTGACTCCCCGTCGTGTAGATAACTACGATA
CGGGAGGGCTTACCATCTGGCCCCAGTGCTGCAATGATACCGCGAGACCCACGCTCACCGGCTCCAGATT
TATCAGCAATAAACCAGCCAGCCGGAAGGGCCGAGCGCAGAAGTGGTCCTGCAACTTTATCCGCCTCCAT
CCAGTCTATTAATTGTTGCCGGGAAGCTAGAGTAAGTAGTTCGCCAGTTAATAGTTTGCGCAACGTTGTT
GCCATTGCTGCAGGCATCGTGGTGTCACGCTCGTCGTTTGGTATGGCTTCATTCAGCTCCGGTTCCCAAC
GATCAAGGCGAGTTACATGATCCCCCATGTTGTGCAAAAAAGCGGTTAGCTCCTTCGGTCCTCCGATCGT
TGTCAGAAGTAAGTTGGCCGCAGTGTTATCACTCATGGTTATGGCAGCACTGCATAATTCTCTTACTGTC
ATGCCATCCGTAAGATGCTTTTCTGTGACTGGTGAGTACTCAACCAAGTCATTCTGAGAATAGTGTATGC
GGCGACCGAGTTGCTCTTGCCCGGCGTCAACACGGGATAATACCGCGCCACATAGCAGAACTTTAAAAGT
GCTCATCATTGGAAAACGTTCTTCGGGGCGAAAACTCTCAAGGATCTTACCGCTGTTGAGATCCAGTTCG
ATGTAACCCACTCGTGCACCCAACTGATCTTCAGCATCTTTTACTTTCACCAGCGTTTCTGGGTGAGCAA
AAACAGGAAGGCAAAATGCCGCAAAAAAGGGAATAAGGGCGACACGGAAATGTTGAATACTCATACTCTT
CCTTTTTCAATATTATTGAAGCATTTATCAGGGTTATTGTCTCATGAGCGGATACATATTTGAATGTATT
TAGAAAAATAAACAAATAGGGGTTCCGCGCACATTTCCCCGAAAAGTGCCACCTGACGTCTAAGAAACCA
TTATTATCATGACATTAACCTATAAAAATAGGCGTATCACGAGGCCCTTTCGTCTTCAAGAATTCCCGAC
ACCATCGAATGGTGCAAAACCTTTCGCGGTATGGCATGATAGCGCCCGGAAGAGAGTCAATTCAGGGTGG
TGAATGTGAAACCAGTAACGTTATACGATGTCGCAGAGTATGCCGGTGTCTCTTATCAGACCGTTTCCCG
CGTGGTGAACCAGGCCAGCCACGTTTCTGCGAAAACGCGGGAAAAAGTGGAAGCGGCGATGGCGGAGCTG
AATTACATTCCCAACCGCGTGGCACAACAACTGGCGGGCAAACAGTCGTTGCTGATTGGCGTTGCCACCT
CCAGTCTGGCCCTGCACGCGCCGTCGCAAATTGTCGCGGCGATTAAATCTCGCGCCGATCAACTGGGTGC
CAGCGTGGTGGTGTCGATGGTAGAACGAAGCGGCGTCGAAGCCTGTAAAGCGGCGGTGCACAATCTTCTC
GCGCAACGCGTCAGTGGGCTGATCATTAACTATCCGCTGGATGACCAGGATGCCATTGCTGTGGAAGCTG
CCTGCACTAATGTTCCGGCGTTATTTCTTGATGTCTCTGACCAGACACCCATCAACAGTATTATTTTCTC
CCATGAAGACGGTACGCGACTGGGCGTGGAGCATCTGGTCGCATTGGGTCACCAGCAAATCGCGCTGTTA
GCGGGCCCATTAAGTTCTGTCTCGGCGCGTCTGCGTCTGGCTGGCTGGCATAAATATCTCACTCGCAATC
AAATTCAGCCGATAGCGGAACGGGAAGGCGACTGGAGTGCCATGTCCGGTTTTCAACAAACCATGCAAAT
GCTGAATGAGGGCATCGTTCCCACTGCGATGCTGGTTGCCAACGATCAGATGGCGCTGGGCGCAATGCGC
GCCATTACCGAGTCCGGGCTGCGCGTTGGTGCGGATATCTCGGTAGTGGGATACGACGATACCGAAGACA
GCTCATGTTATATCCCGCCGTTAACCACCATCAAACAGGATTTTCGCCTGCTGGGGCAAACCAGCGTGGA
CCGCTTGCTGCAACTCTCTCAGGGCCAGGCGGTGAAGGGCAATCAGCTGTTGCCCGTCTCACTGGTGAAA
AGAAAAACCACCCTGGCGCCCAATACGCAAACCGCCTCTCCCCGCGCGTTGGCCGATTCATTAATGCAGC
TGGCACGACAGGTTTCCCGACTGGAAAGCGGGCAGTGAGCGCAACGCAATTAATGTAAGTTAGCTCACTC
ATTAGGCACAATTCTCATGTTTGACAGCTTATCATCGACTGCACGGTGCACCAATGCTTCTGGCGTCAGG
CAGCCATCGGAAGCTGTGGTATGGCTGTGCAGGTCGTAAATCACTGCATAATTCGTGTCGCTCAAGGCGC
ACTCCCGTTCTGGATAATGTTTTTTGCGCCGACATCATAACGGTTCTGGCAAATATTCTGAAATGAGCTG
TTGACAATTAATCATCGGCTCGTATAATGTGTGGAATTGTGAGCGGATAACAATTTCACACAGGAAACAG
CCAGTCCGTTTAGGTGTTTTCACGAGCACTTCACCAACAAGGACCATAGATTATGAAAATCGAAGAA
