>Addgene plasmid #91258 | pHH0103_FCHSD1-2/2 | depositor partial sequence | sequence record 175746 | insert sequence
GGCCCAGCCGGCCTTTCTGGCTCAAGCTCTGTACTCCTATACGGGTCAAAGCGCTGAAGAACTGTCGTTT
CCGGAAGGTGCCCTGATTCGCCTGCTGCCGCGTGCGCAGGATGGCGTCGATGACGGTTTTTGGCGTGGTG
AATTCGGCGGTCGCGTGGGTGTTTTTCCGAGCCTGCTGGTTGAAGAACTGCTGGCGGCCGC
